>Addgene plasmid #215909 | pcDNA.5.1-FHS-TNRC6A-SD-S1616A/S1691A | addgene full sequence | sequence record 443707 | Addgene NGS Result
GACGGATCGGGAGATCTCCCGATCCCCTATGGTGCACTCTCAGTACAATCTGCTCTGATGCCGCATAGTT
AAGCCAGTATCTGCTCCCTGCTTGTGTGTTGGAGGTCGCTGAGTAGTGCGCGAGCAAAATTTAAGCTACA
ACAAGGCAAGGCTTGACCGACAATTGCATGAAGAATCTGCTTAGGGTTAGGCGTTTTGCGCTGCTTCGCG
ATGTACGGGCCAGATATACGCGTTGACATTGATTATTGACTAGTTATTAATAGTAATCAATTACGGGGTC
ATTAGTTCATAGCCCATATATGGAGTTCCGCGTTACATAACTTACGGTAAATGGCCCGCCTGGCTGACCG
CCCAACGACCCCCGCCCATTGACGTCAATAATGACGTATGTTCCCATAGTAACGCCAATAGGGACTTTCC
ATTGACGTCAATGGGTGGAGTATTTACGGTAAACTGCCCACTTGGCAGTACATCAAGTGTATCATATGCC
AAGTACGCCCCCTATTGACGTCAATGACGGTAAATGGCCCGCCTGGCATTATGCCCAGTACATGACCTTA
TGGGACTTTCCTACTTGGCAGTACATCTACGTATTAGTCATCGCTATTACCATGGTGATGCGGTTTTGGC
AGTACATCAATGGGCGTGGATAGCGGTTTGACTCACGGGGATTTCCAAGTCTCCACCCCATTGACGTCAA
TGGGAGTTTGTTTTGGCACCAAAATCAACGGGACTTTCCAAAATGTCGTAACAACTCCGCCCCATTGACG
CAAATGGGCGGTAGGCGTGTACGGTGGGAGGTCTATATAAGCAGAGCTCTCCCTATCAGTGATAGAGATC
TCCCTATCAGTGATAGAGATCGTCGACGAGCTCGTTTAGTGAACCGTCAGATCGCCTGGAGACGCCATCC
ACGCTGTTTTGACCTCCATAGAAGACACCGGGACCGATCCAGCCTCCGGACTCTAGCGTTTCCACCGCGG
TGGCGGCCGCCACCATGGATTACAAGGATGACGACGATAAGTACCCATACGATGTTCCAGATTACGCTTC
TATGGACGAGAAGACCACCGGCTGGCGGGGCGGCCACGTGGTGGAGGGCCTGGCCGGCGAGCTGGAGCAG
CTGCGGGCCAGGCTGGAGCACCACCCTCAGGGCCAGCGGGAGCCCTGCCCGGGCGGATCCCCACTCCATC
AGCCAGCCATGAAGTCTTTCCTTGACAATGTCATGCCCCACACTACACCTGAGCTGCAAAAAGGGCCATC
ACCAATAAATGCTTTCAGCAACTTCCCTATAGGCTTGAACTCAAACTTGAATGTAAATATGGATATGAAC
AGTATTAAAGAGCCACAGTCAAGACTAAGGAAGTGGACGACAGTGGACAGCATTTCTGTGAACACATCTT
TGGATCAAAACTCCAGCAAACATGGTGCTATTTCAAGTGGTTTCAGGCTGGAAGAGTCTCCATTTGTTCC
CTATGACTTTATGAACAGCAGTACTTCACCAGCCAGTCCTCCAGGTTCAATAGGAGATGGCTGGCCACGT
GCCAAATCGCCTAACGGCTCTAGCAGTGTTAATTGGCCACCAGAATTTCGTCCTGGTGAGCCATGGAAAG
GTTATCCAAACATTGACCCTGAAACTGACCCTTACGTCACTCCTGGCAGTGTCATAAACAATCTTTCAAT
TAATACTGTGCGGGAAGTTGACCACCTCAGGGACAGGAACAGTGGGTCATCCTCATCCTTGAACACCACG
CTGCCTTCAACTAGTGCCTGGTCATCCATTCGTGCCTCCAACTACAACGTTCCCCTCAGCAGTACAGCAC
AAAGCACTTCAGCCAGAAATAGTGATTCCAAATTGACATGGTCTCCTGGTTCAGTTACAAACACCTCTCT
GGCTCATGAGCTGTGGAAGGTCCCTTTGCCACCTAAAAACATCACTGCTCCGTCCCGCCCACCTCCGGGA
CTGACTGGTCAGAAGCCACCCTTGTCTACGTGGGATAATTCTCCCCTTCGTATAGGTGGAGGATGGGGAA
ATTCTGACGCCAGATATACCCCAGGTTCCAGCTGGGGTGAGAGCAGCTCAGGGAGAATAACAAATTGGCT
TGTTCTAAAAAACCTTACACCTCAGATCGATGGCTCAACTCTGCGCACTCTGTGCATGCAGCACGGCCCG
CTGATCACATTCCACCTGAACCTCCCTCACGGAAATGCTCTGGTCCGCTACAGTTCAAAAGAAGAGGTAG
TGAAGGCACAAAAGTCTCTGCACATGTGTGTACTGGGGAATACTACTATTCTTGCTGAGTTTGCCAGTGA
AGAGGAGATCAGTCGTTTCTTTGCACAAAGCCAGTCTCTGACCCCTGCTCCCGGCTGGCAGTCTCTCGGG
TCCAGCCAGAGCCGGCTGGGCTCCCTCGACTGTTCCCACTCATTCTCCAGCCGGACCGATCTCAATCACT
GGAATGGTGCTGGGCTGTCGGGAACTAACTGTGGAGACCTTCACGGCACTTCACTCTGGGGGACCCCGCA
TTATTCCACAAGCCTGTGGGGTCCCCCAAGCAGCAGCGACCCCCGAGGAATTAGCAGCCCAGCTCCCATT
AACGCTTTTCTTTCTGTTGACCACCTGGGTGGGGGTGGAGAGTCCATGTAACTCGAGGGGGGGCCCGGTA
CCTTAATTAATTAAGGTACCAGGTAAGTGTACCCAATTCGCCCTATAGTGAGTCGTATTACAATTCACTC
GAAACCCGCTGATCAGCCTCGACTGTGCCTTCTAGTTGCCAGCCATCTGTTGTTTGCCCCTCCCCCGTGC
CTTCCTTGACCCTGGAAGGTGCCACTCCCACTGTCCTTTCCTAATAAAATGAGGAAATTGCATCGCATTG
TCTGAGTAGGTGTCATTCTATTCTGGGGGGTGGGGTGGGGCAGGACAGCAAGGGGGAGGATTGGGAAGAC
AATAGCAGGCATGCTGGGGATGCGGTGGGCTCTATGGCTTCTGAGGCGGAAAGAACCAGCTGGGGCTCTA
GGGGGTATCCCC
[124 nt withheld, positions 3023-3146]
C
[91 nt withheld, positions 3148-3238]
AGGGTGATGGTTCACGTACCTAGAAGTTCCTATTCCGAAGTTCCTATTCTCTAGAAAGTATAGGAACTTC
CTTGGCCAAAAAGCCTGAACTCACCGCGACGTCTGTCGAGAAGTTTCTGATCGAAAAGTTCGACAGCGTC
TCCGACCTGATGCAGCTCTCGGAGGGCGAAGAATCTCGTGCTTTCAGCTTCGATGTAGGAGGGCGTGGAT
ATGTCCTGCGGGTAAATAGCTGCGCCGATGGTTTCTACAAAGATCGTTATGTTTATCGGCACTTTGCATC
GGCCGCGCTCCCGATTCCGGAAGTGCTTGACATTGGGGAATTCAGCGAGAGCCTGACCTATTGCATCTCC
CGCCGTGCACAGGGTGTCACGTTGCAAGACCTGCCTGAAACCGAACTGCCCGCTGTTCTGCAGCCGGTCG
CGGAGGCCATGGATGCGATCGCTGCGGCCGATCTTAGCCAGACGAGCGGGTTCGGCCCATTCGGACCGCA
AGGAATCGGTCAATACACTACATGGCGTGATTTCATATGCGCGATTGCTGATCCCCATGTGTATCACTGG
CAAACTGTGATGGACGACACCGTCAGTGCGTCCGTCGCGCAGGCTCTCGATGAGCTGATGCTTTGGGCCG
AGGACTGCCCCGAAGTCCGGCACCTCGTGCACGCGGATTTCGGCTCCAACAATGTCCTGACGGACAATGG
CCGCATAACAGCGGTCATTGACTGGAGCGAGGCGATGTTCGGGGATTCCCAATACGAGGTCGCCAACATC
TTCTTCTGGAGGCCGTGGTTGGCTTGTATGGAGCAGCAGACGCGCTACTTCGAGCGGAGGCATCCGGAGC
TTGCAGGATCGCCGCGGCTCCGGGCGTATATGCTCCGCATTGGTCTTGACCAACTCTATCAGAGCTTGGT
TGACGGCAATTTCGATGATGCAGCTTGGGCGCAGGGTCGATGCGACGCAATCGTCCGATCCGGAGCCGGG
ACTGTCGGGCGTACACAAATCGCCCGCAGAAGCGCGGCCGTCTGGACCGATGGCTGTGTAGAAGTACTCG
CCGATAGTGGAAACCGACGCCCCAGCACTCGTCCGAGGGCAAAGGAATAGCACGTACTACGAGATTTCGA
TTCCACCGCCGCCTTCTATGAAAGGTTGGGCTTCGGAATCGTTTTCCGGGACGCCGGCTGGATGATCCTC
CAGCGCGGGGATCTCATGCTGGAGTTCTTCGCCCACCCCAACTTGTTTATTGCAGCTTATAATGGTTACA
AATAAAGCAATAGCATCACAAATTTCACAAATAAAGCATTTTTTTCACTGCATTCTAGTTGTGGTTTGTC
CAAACTCATCAATGTATCTTATCATGTCTGTATACCGTCGACCTCTAGCTAGAGCTTGGCGTAATCATGG
TCATAGCTGTTTCCTGTGTGAAATTGTTATCCGCTCACAATTCCACACAACATACGAGCCGGAAGCATAA
AGTGTAAAGCCTGGGGTGCCTAATGAGTGAGCTAACTCACATTAATTGCGTTGCGCTCACTGCCCGCTTT
CCAGTCGGGAAACCTGTCGTGCCAGCTGCATTAATGAATCGGCCAACGCGCGGGGAGAGGCGGTTTGCGT
ATTGGGCGCTCTTCCGCTTCCTCGCTCACTGACTCGCTGCGCTCGGTCGTTCGGCTGCGGCGAGCGGTAT
CAGCTCACTCAAAGGCGGTAATACGGTTATCCACAGAATCAGGGGATAACGCAGGAAAGAACATGTGAGC
AAAAGGCCAGCAAAAGGCCAGGAACCGTAAAAAGGCCGCGTTGCTGGCGTTTTTCCATAGGCTCCGCCCC
CCTGACGAGCATCACAAAAATCGACGCTCAAGTCAGAGGTGGCGAAACCCGACAGGACTATAAAGATACC
AGGCGTTTCCCCCTGGAAGCTCCCTCGTGCGCTCTCCTGTTCCGACCCTGCCGCTTACCGGATACCTGTC
CGCCTTTCTCCCTTCGGGAAGCGTGGCGCTTTCTCATAGCTCACGCTGTAGGTATCTCAGTTCGGTGTAG
GTCGTTCGCTCCAAGCTGGGCTGTGTGCACGAACCCCCCGTTCAGCCCGACCGCTGCGCCTTATCCGGTA
ACTATCGTCTTGAGTCCAACCCGGTAAGACACGACTTATCGCCACTGGCAGCAGCCACTGGTAACAGGAT
TAGCAGAGCGAGGTATGTAGGCGGTGCTACAGAGTTCTTGAAGTGGTGGCCTAACTACGGCTACACTAGA
AGAACAGTATTTGGTATCTGCGCTCTGCTGAAGCCAGTTACCTTCGGAAAAAGAGTTGGTAGCTCTTGAT
CCGGCAAACAAACCACCGCTGGTAGCGGTGGTTTTTTTGTTTGCAAGCAGCAGATTACGCGCAGAAAAAA
AGGATCTCAAGAAGATCCTTTGATCTTTTCTACGGGGTCTGACGCTCAGTGGAACGAAAACTCACGTTAA
GGGATTTTGGTCATGAGATTATCAAAAAGGATCTTCACCTAGATCCTTTTAAATTAAAAATGAAGTTTTA
AATCAATCTAAAGTATATATGAGTAAACTTGGTCTGACAGTTACCAATGCTTAATCAGTGAGGCACCTAT
CTCAGCGATCTGTCTATTTCGTTCATCCATAGTTGCCTGACTCCCCGTCGTGTAGATAACTACGATACGG
GAGGGCTTACCATCTGGCCCCAGTGCTGCAATGATACCGCGAGACCCACGCTCACCGGCTCCAGATTTAT
CAGCAATAAACCAGCCAGCCGGAAGGGCCGAGCGCAGAAGTGGTCCTGCAACTTTATCCGCCTCCATCCA
GTCTATTAATTGTTGCCGGGAAGCTAGAGTAAGTAGTTCGCCAGTTAATAGTTTGCGCAACGTTGTTGCC
ATTGCTACAGGCATCGTGGTGTCACGCTCGTCGTTTGGTATGGCTTCATTCAGCTCCGGTTCCCAACGAT
CAAGGCGAGTTACATGATCCCCCATGTTGTGCAAAAAAGCGGTTAGCTCCTTCGGTCCTCCGATCGTTGT
CAGAAGTAAGTTGGCCGCAGTGTTATCACTCATGGTTATGGCAGCACTGCATAATTCTCTTACTGTCATG
CCATCCGTAAGATGCTTTTCTGTGACTGGTGAGTACTCAACCAAGTCATTCTGAGAATAGTGTATGCGGC
GACCGAGTTGCTCTTGCCCGGCGTCAATACGGGATAATACCGCGCCACATAGCAGAACTTTAAAAGTGCT
CATCATTGGAAAACGTTCTTCGGGGCGAAAACTCTCAAGGATCTTACCGCTGTTGAGATCCAGTTCGATG
TAACCCACTCGTGCACCCAACTGATCTTCAGCATCTTTTACTTTCACCAGCGTTTCTGGGTGAGCAAAAA
CAGGAAGGCAAAATGCCGCAAAAAAGGGAATAAGGGCGACACGGAAATGTTGAATACTCATACTCTTCCT
TTTTCAATATTATTGAAGCATTTATCAGGGTTATTGTCTCATGAGCGGATACATATTTGAATGTATTTAG
AAAAATAAACAAATAGGGGTTCCGCGCACATTTCCCCGAAAAGTGCCACCTGACGTC
Features (pLannotate 1.2.2; 27 found; start..end, strand, type, name):
     28..80      -  misc_feature   bom (fragment): basis of mobility region from pBR322
    235..614     +  enhancer       CMV enhancer: human cytomegalovirus immediate early enhancer
    615..818     +  promoter       CMV promoter: human cytomegalovirus (CMV) immediate early promoter
    820..839     +  promoter       PLtetO-1 promoter (fragment): modified phage lambda PL promoter with tet operator sites (Lutz and Bujard, 1997)
    841..860     +  promoter       PLtetO-1 promoter (fragment): modified phage lambda PL promoter with tet operator sites (Lutz and Bujard, 1997)
    868..901     +  promoter       TRE3GV promoter (fragment): 3rd-generation Tet-responsive promoter that can be activated by binding of Tet-On® 3G, optimized for retroviral and lentiviral vectors
    971..990     +  misc_feature   MCS (fragment): pBluescript multiple cloning site
    998..1021    +  CDS            3xFLAG (fragment): three tandem FLAG® epitope tags
   1022..1049    +  CDS            3xHA (fragment): three tandem HA epitope tags
   1052..1165    +  CDS            SBP: streptavidin-binding peptide selected from a peptide library; binds streptavidin with nanomolar affinity (Keefe et al., 2001)
   1154..2638    +  CDS            Tnrc6a (fragment): TNR6A_MOUSE - Also known as Kiaa1460. Experimental evidence at protein level: Swiss-Prot protein existence level 1. Plays a role in RNA-mediated gene silencing by both micro- RNAs (miRNAs) and short interfering RNAs (siRNAs) (PubMed:22187428). Required for miRNA-dependent repression of translation and for siRNA- dependent endonucleolytic cleavage of complementary mRNAs by argonaute family proteins (PubMed:22187428). As a scaffolding protein, associates with argonaute proteins bound to partially complementary mRNAs, and can simultaneously recruit CCR4-NOT and PAN deadenylase complexes (By simil
   2642..2662    +  misc_feature   MCS (fragment): pBluescript multiple cloning site
   2702..2720    -  promoter       T7 promoter: promoter for bacteriophage T7 RNA polymerase
   2753..2977    +  polyA_signal   bGH poly(A) signal: bovine growth hormone polyadenylation signal
   2981..3002    +  promoter       SV40 promoter (fragment): SV40 enhancer and early promoter
   3023..3256    +  rep_origin     f1 ori (fragment) (sequence partly withheld): f1 bacteriophage origin of replication; arrow indicates direction of (+) strand synthesis
   3261..3308    +  protein_bind   FRT: FLP-mediated recombination occurs in the 8-bp core sequence TCTAGAAA (Turan and Bode, 2011). FLP recombinase from the Saccharomyces cerevisiae 2μ plasmid
   3316..4338    +  CDS            HygR: aminoglycoside phosphotransferase from E. coli; aph(4)-Ia; confers resistance to hygromycin
   4348..4473    +  CDS            ble (fragment): BLE_KLEPN - Experimental evidence at protein level: Swiss-Prot protein existence level 1. Binding protein with a strong affinity to the bleomycin family of antibiotics. Binds to CL990; an antimitotic-antibiotic compound. From Klebsiella pneumoniae.
   4468..4589    +  polyA_signal   SV40 poly(A) signal: SV40 polyadenylation signal
   4662..4678    -  protein_bind   lac operator: The lac repressor binds to the lac operator to inhibit transcription in E. coli. This inhibition can be relieved by adding lactose or isopropyl-β-D-thiogalactopyranoside (IPTG). lac repressor encoded by lacI
   4686..4716    -  promoter       lac promoter: promoter for the E. coli lac operon
   4731..4752    -  protein_bind   CAP binding site: CAP binding activates transcription in the presence of cAMP. E. coli catabolite activator protein
   4765..4857    -  CDS            lacI (fragment): lac repressor; lacI; The lac repressor binds to the lac operator to inhibit transcription in E. coli. This inhibition can be relieved by adding lactose or isopropyl-β-D-thiogalactopyranoside (IPTG).
   5040..5628    -  rep_origin     ori: high-copy-number ColE1/pMB1/pBR322/pUC origin of replication
   5799..6659    -  CDS            AmpR: β-lactamase; bla; confers resistance to ampicillin, carbenicillin, and related antibiotics
   6660..6764    -  promoter       AmpR promoter: bla
