[The description below was written by a language model from this plasmid's Addgene catalogue record and pLannotate feature annotations shown in this document.]
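Description:
pcDNA.5.1-FHS-TNRC6A-SD-S1616A/S1691A is a mammalian expression plasmid of about 6.8 kb built on the pcDNA5/FRT/TO backbone. It is propagated in E. coli as a high-copy plasmid through a ColE1/pUC-type origin and selected with ampicillin via the AmpR (β-lactamase) gene. A fragment of the f1 origin and remnants of lac regulatory elements are also annotated in the backbone.

The payload is a fragment of human TNRC6A (GW182) covering amino acids 1224–1709, the C-terminal silencing domain, carrying two serine-to-alanine substitutions, S1616A and S1691A. The annotation tool matched this coding region to the mouse orthologue, but the catalogue entry gives the species as human. The insert is fused at its N terminus to a tandem Flag-HA-SBP tag. This provides two epitopes for detection or immunoprecipitation and a streptavidin-binding peptide for affinity pull-down. Expression is driven by the CMV enhancer/promoter, followed by short elements annotated as tet operator-containing fragments. This is consistent with the tetracycline-regulatable "TO" design, in which transcription is constitutive unless the host cell supplies Tet repressor. The transcript ends at the bGH polyadenylation signal.

Downstream lies an FRT site directly preceding a hygromycin resistance gene with an SV40 poly(A) signal. In this backbone type, that arrangement allows FLP-mediated integration into a matching genomic FRT site, with hygromycin selection of stable lines.

The alanine substitutions remove candidate phosphorylation sites. According to the associated publication title, the construct serves to examine how phosphorylated residues in the TNRC6A C-terminal region affect interaction with the CCR4-NOT deadenylase complex.
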