Addgene plasmid #215909: pcDNA.5.1-FHS-TNRC6A-SD-S1616A/S1691A
Purpose: Expression of TNRC6A-silencing domain (SD) with S1616A/S1691A mutation
Depositing lab: Kumiko Ui-Tei. Depositing organization: The University of Tokyo. Publication: Identification of Phosphorylated Amino Acids in Human TNRC6A C-Terminal Region and Their Effects on the Interaction with the CCR4-NOT Complex. Munakata F, Suzawa M, Ui-Tei K. Genes (Basel). 2021 Feb 13;12(2):271. doi: 10.3390/genes12020271. PubMed 33668648.
Backbone
  Vector backbone: pcDNA5/FRT/TO
  Vector type: Mammalian Expression
Growth in bacteria
  Bacterial resistance: Ampicillin, 100 μg/mL
  Growth temperature: 37°C
  Growth strain: DH5alpha
  Copy number: High Copy
Gene/Insert
  Gene/Insert name: TNRC6A
  Species: H. sapiens (human)
  Mutation: contain aa1224-1709, S1616A, S1691A
  Entrez Gene: TNRC6A (a.k.a. CAGH26, FAME6, GW1, GW182, TNRC6)
  Tag / fusion protein: Flag-HA-SBP (N terminal on insert)
  Cloning method: Restriction Enzyme; 5′ cloning site Unknown (unknown if destroyed)
Terms and licenses: Academic/Nonprofit Terms; Industry Terms: Not Available to Industry
How to cite: pcDNA.5.1-FHS-TNRC6A-SD-S1616A/S1691A was a gift from Kumiko Ui-Tei (Addgene plasmid # 215909 ; http://n2t.net/addgene:215909 ; RRID:Addgene_215909)
