>Addgene plasmid #215909 | pcDNA.5.1-FHS-TNRC6A-SD-S1616A/S1691A | depositor partial sequence | sequence record 440652 | pcDNA.5.1-FHS-TNRC6A-SD-S1616A/S1691A sequence 1464 bps
ATGCCACTCCATCAGCCAGCCATGAAGTCTTTCCTTGACAATGTCATGCCCCACACTACACCTGAGCTGC
AAAAAGGGCCATCACCAATAAATGCTTTCAGCAACTTCCCTATAGGCTTGAACTCAAACTTGAATGTAAA
TATGGATATGAACAGTATTAAAGAGCCACAGTCAAGACTAAGGAAGTGGACGACAGTGGACAGCATTTCT
GTGAACACATCTTTGGATCAAAACTCCAGCAAACATGGTGCTATTTCAAGTGGTTTCAGGCTGGAAGAGT
CTCCATTTGTTCCCTATGACTTTATGAACAGCAGTACTTCACCAGCCAGTCCTCCAGGTTCAATAGGAGA
TGGCTGGCCACGTGCCAAATCGCCTAACGGCTCTAGCAGTGTTAATTGGCCACCAGAATTTCGTCCTGGT
GAGCCATGGAAAGGTTATCCAAACATTGACCCTGAAACTGACCCTTACGTCACTCCTGGCAGTGTCATAA
ACAATCTTTCAATTAATACTGTGCGGGAAGTTGACCACCTCAGGGACAGGAACAGTGGGTCATCCTCATC
CTTGAACACCACGCTGCCTTCAACTAGTGCCTGGTCATCCATTCGTGCCTCCAACTACAACGTTCCCCTC
AGCAGTACAGCACAAAGCACTTCAGCCAGAAATAGTGATTCCAAATTGACATGGTCTCCTGGTTCAGTTA
CAAACACCTCTCTGGCTCATGAGCTGTGGAAGGTCCCTTTGCCACCTAAAAACATCACTGCTCCGTCCCG
CCCACCTCCGGGACTGACTGGTCAGAAGCCACCCTTGTCTACGTGGGATAATTCTCCCCTTCGTATAGGT
GGAGGATGGGGAAATTCTGACGCCAGATATACCCCAGGTTCCAGCTGGGGTGAGAGCAGCTCAGGGAGAA
TAACAAATTGGCTTGTTCTAAAAAACCTTACACCTCAGATCGATGGCTCAACTCTGCGCACTCTGTGCAT
GCAGCACGGCCCGCTGATCACATTCCACCTGAACCTCCCTCACGGAAATGCTCTGGTCCGCTACAGTTCA
AAAGAAGAGGTAGTGAAGGCACAAAAGTCTCTGCACATGTGTGTACTGGGGAACACTACTATTCTTGCTG
AGTTTGCCAGTGAAGAGGAGATCAGTCGTTTCTTTGCACAAAGCCAGTCTCTGACCCCTGCTCCCGGCTG
GCAGTCTCTCGGGTCCAGCCAGAGCCGGCTGGGCTCCCTCGACTGTTCCCACTCATTCTCCAGCCGGACC
GATCTCAATCACTGGAATGGTGCTGGGCTGTCGGGAACTAACTGTGGAGACCTTCACGGCACTTCACTCT
GGGGGACCCCGCATTATTCCACAAGCCTGTGGGGTCCCCCAAGCAGCAGCGACCCCCGAGGAATTAGCAG
CCCAGCTCCCATTAACGCTTTTCTTTCTGTTGACCACCTGGGTGGGGGTGGAGAGTCCATGTAA
